Addgene plasmid #143697: TFORF0377
Purpose: Lentiviral vector for overexpressing transcription factor ORFs with unique 24-bp barcodes. Barcodes facilitate identification of transcription factors in pooled screens.
Depositing lab: Feng Zhang. Depositing organization: Broad Institute. Publication: A transcription factor atlas of directed differentiation. Joung J, Ma S, Tay T, Geiger-Schuller KR, Kirchgatterer PC, Verdine VK, Guo B, Arias-Garcia MA, Allen WE, Singh A, Kuksenko O, Abudayyeh OO, Gootenberg JS, Fu Z, Macrae RK, Buenrostro JD, Regev A, Zhang F. Cell. 2023 Jan 5;186(1):209-229.e26. doi: 10.1016/j.cell.2022.11.026. PubMed 36608654.
Backbone
  Vector backbone: pLX_TRC317
  Backbone manufacturer: Broad Institute Genetic Perturbation Platform
  Backbone size w/o insert (bp): 8264
  Vector type: Mammalian Expression, Lentiviral
  Selectable markers: Puromycin
Growth in bacteria
  Bacterial resistance: Ampicillin, 100 μg/mL
  Growth temperature: 30°C
  Growth strain: NEB Stable
  Copy number: High Copy
Gene/Insert
  Gene/Insert name: SMARCA1
  Species: H. sapiens (human)
  Insert size (bp): 3314
  Entrez Gene: SMARCA1 (a.k.a. ISWI, NURF140, SNF2L, SNF2L1, SNF2LB, SNF2LT, SWI, SWI2, hSNF2L)
  Promoter: EF1a
  Cloning method: Unknown
  Sequencing primers: 5′ GGGTGGAGACTGAAGTTAGGCCAG; 3′ CACATAGCGTAAAAGGAGCAACATAG
Terms and licenses: Academic/Nonprofit Terms; Industry Terms: Not Available to Industry
Depositor comments: NM_001282874,ENST00000371121 . The transcription factor ORF portion of this plasmid was synthesized by Genewiz. Please test multiple small colonies in case of plasmid recombination. To make this collection available in a timely manner, a portion of this collection was not fully sequenced by Addgene. If an Addgene verified full plasmid sequence is not available, please contact us prior to placing an order to request the full sequence.
How to cite: TFORF0377 was a gift from Feng Zhang (Addgene plasmid # 143697 ; http://n2t.net/addgene:143697 ; RRID:Addgene_143697)
