[The description below was written by a language model from this plasmid's Addgene catalogue record and pLannotate feature annotations shown in this document.]
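Description:
TFORF0377 is a lentiviral mammalian expression plasmid built on the pLX_TRC317 backbone and carrying the human SMARCA1 open reading frame, one member of a barcoded transcription factor ORF collection. It is propagated in E. coli through a high-copy ColE1/pUC-type origin with ampicillin selection (AmpR under its own bla promoter). An f1 origin and remnants of a lac/lacZα cloning region flanked by T3 and T7 promoters are also annotated in the bacterial portion. The depositor warns that the plasmid can recombine, as repeat-containing lentiviral vectors often do.

The viral cassette has a third-generation layout. An RSV promoter drives a truncated HIV-1 5' LTR, followed by the Ψ packaging signal with a gag fragment, the Rev response element and a cPPT/CTS. The cassette ends in a self-inactivating ΔU3 3' LTR with a downstream SV40 polyadenylation signal. Within the transfer region, an SV40 early promoter/origin segment sits upstream of the puromycin N-acetyltransferase gene, allowing selection of transduced cells. A separate EF-1α promoter drives constitutive expression of SMARCA1 (also called SNF2L), the ATPase subunit of the NURF and CERF chromatin-remodelling complexes. A WPRE downstream of the ORF enhances transcript stability and expression.

The record states that each construct carries a unique 24-bp barcode, but the feature table does not annotate it. The insert is listed as slightly longer than the annotated coding sequence. A short U6 promoter fragment is called between the ORF and the WPRE. The construct is intended for overexpressing SMARCA1, alone or in pooled lentiviral screens in which barcodes identify the transcription factor each cell received, as in directed-differentiation studies.
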