Features (pLannotate 1.2.2; 31 found; start..end, strand, type, name):
      5..231     +  promoter       RSV promoter: Rous sarcoma virus enhancer/promoter
    232..412     +  LTR            5' LTR (truncated): truncated 5' long terminal repeat (LTR) from HIV-1
    459..584     +  misc_feature   HIV-1 Ψ: packaging signal of human immunodeficiency virus type 1
    568..931     +  CDS            HIV-1 gag (fragment): gag protein from human immunodeficiency virus 1; gag
   1077..1310    +  misc_feature   RRE: The Rev response element (RRE) of HIV-1 allows for Rev-dependent mRNA export from the nucleus to the cytoplasm.
   1687..1713    +  CDS            Rev (fragment): human immunodeficiency virus 1 (HIV-1) Rev protein; rev; enhances nuclear export of unspliced and incompletely spliced viral mRNAs
   1720..1743    +  promoter       SV40 promoter (fragment): SV40 early promoter
   1744..1815    +  promoter       SV40 promoter (fragment): SV40 enhancer and early promoter
   1839..1974    +  rep_origin     SV40 ori: SV40 origin of replication
   2020..2616    +  CDS            PuroR (fragment): puromycin N-acetyltransferase; pac from Streptomyces; confers resistance to puromycin
   2665..2782    +  misc_feature   cPPT/CTS: central polypurine tract and central termination sequence of HIV-1
   2847..2913    +  CDS            small t antigen (fragment): SV40 (simian virus 40) small t antigen
   2920..4098    +  promoter       EF-1α promoter: strong constitutive promoter for human elongation factor EF-1α
   4115..7255    +  CDS            SMARCA1: SMCA1_HUMAN - Also known as SNF2L, SNF2L1. Experimental evidence at protein level: Swiss-Prot protein existence level 1. Energy-transducing component of NURF (nucleosome-remodeling factor) and CERF (CECR2-containing-remodeling factor) complexes. Both complexes facilitate the perturbation of chromatin structure in an ATP- dependent manner. Potentiates neurite outgrowth. May be involved in brain development by regulating En-1 and En-2 expression. May be involved in the development of luteal cells. From Homo sapiens (Human).
   7340..7393    +  promoter       U6 promoter (fragment): RNA polymerase III promoter for human U6 snRNA
   7435..8023    +  misc_feature   WPRE: woodchuck hepatitis virus posttranscriptional regulatory element
   8074..8093    +  misc_feature   cPPT/CTS (fragment): central polypurine tract and central termination sequence of HIV-1
   8095..8328    +  LTR            3' LTR (ΔU3): self-inactivating 3' long terminal repeat (LTR) from HIV-1
   8406..8527    +  polyA_signal   SV40 poly(A) signal: SV40 polyadenylation signal
   8567..8702    +  rep_origin     SV40 ori: SV40 origin of replication
   8723..8741    -  promoter       T7 promoter: promoter for bacteriophage T7 RNA polymerase
   8749..8904    +  CDS            lacZα (fragment): LacZα fragment of β-galactosidase; lacZ fragment
   8909..9337    +  rep_origin     f1 ori (sequence partly withheld): f1 bacteriophage origin of replication; arrow indicates direction of (+) strand synthesis
   9390..9494    +  promoter       AmpR promoter: bla
   9495..10355   +  CDS            AmpR: β-lactamase; bla; confers resistance to ampicillin, carbenicillin, and related antibiotics
  10526..11114   +  rep_origin     ori: high-copy-number ColE1/pMB1/pBR322/pUC origin of replication
  11297..11389   +  CDS            lacI (fragment): lac repressor; lacI; The lac repressor binds to the lac operator to inhibit transcription in E. coli. This inhibition can be relieved by adding lactose or isopropyl-β-D-thiogalactopyranoside (IPTG).
  11402..11423   +  protein_bind   CAP binding site: CAP binding activates transcription in the presence of cAMP. E. coli catabolite activator protein
  11438..11468   +  promoter       lac promoter: promoter for the E. coli lac operon
  11472..11494   +  protein_bind   lac operator (fragment): The lac repressor binds to the lac operator to inhibit transcription in E. coli. This inhibition can be relieved by adding lactose or isopropyl-β-D-thiogalactopyranoside (IPTG). lac repressor encoded by lacI
  11537..11555   +  promoter       T3 promoter: promoter for bacteriophage T3 RNA polymerase
>Addgene plasmid #143697 | TFORF0377 | addgene full sequence | sequence record 462954 | Addgene NGS Result
TTAATGTAGTCTTATGCAATACTCTTGTAGTCTTGCAACATGGTAACGATGAGTTAGCAACATGCCTTAC
AAGGAGAGAAAAAGCACCGTGCATGCCGATTGGTGGAAGTAAGGTGGTACGATCGTGCCTTATTAGGAAG
GCAACAGACGGGTCTGACATGGATTGGACGAACCACTGAATTGCCGCATTGCAGAGATATTGTATTTAAG
TGCCTAGCTCGATACATAAACGGGTCTCTCTGGTTAGACCAGATCTGAGCCTGGGAGCTCTCTGGCTAAC
TAGGGAACCCACTGCTTAAGCCTCAATAAAGCTTGCCTTGAGTGCTTCAAGTAGTGTGTGCCCGTCTGTT
GTGTGACTCTGGTAACTAGAGATCCCTCAGACCCTTTTAGTCAGTGTGGAAAATCTCTAGCAGTGGCGCC
CGAACAGGGACTTGAAAGCGAAAGGGAAACCAGAGGAGCTCTCTCGACGCAGGACTCGGCTTGCTGAAGC
GCGCACGGCAAGAGGCGAGGGGCGGCGACTGGTGAGTACGCCAAAAATTTTGACTAGCGGAGGCTAGAAG
GAGAGAGATGGGTGCGAGAGCGTCAGTATTAAGCGGGGGAGAATTAGATCGCGATGGGAAAAAATTCGGT
TAAGGCCAGGGGGAAAGAAAAAATATAAATTAAAACATATAGTATGGGCAAGCAGGGAGCTAGAACGATT
CGCAGTTAATCCTGGCCTGTTAGAAACATCAGAAGGCTGTAGACAAATACTGGGACAGCTACAACCATCC
CTTCAGACAGGATCAGAAGAACTTAGATCATTATATAATACAGTAGCAACCCTCTATTGTGTGCATCAAA
GGATAGAGATAAAAGACACCAAGGAAGCTTTAGACAAGATAGAGGAAGAGCAAAACAAAAGTAAGACCAC
CGCACAGCAAGCGGCCGCTGATCTTCAGACCTGGAGGAGGAGATATGAGGGACAATTGGAGAAGTGAATT
ATATAAATATAAAGTAGTAAAAATTGAACCATTAGGAGTAGCACCCACCAAGGCAAAGAGAAGAGTGGTG
CAGAGAGAAAAAAGAGCAGTGGGAATAGGAGCTTTGTTCCTTGGGTTCTTGGGAGCAGCAGGAAGCACTA
TGGGCGCAGCGTCAATGACGCTGACGGTACAGGCCAGACAATTATTGTCTGGTATAGTGCAGCAGCAGAA
CAATTTGCTGAGGGCTATTGAGGCGCAACAGCATCTGTTGCAACTCACAGTCTGGGGCATCAAGCAGCTC
CAGGCAAGAATCCTGGCTGTGGAAAGATACCTAAAGGATCAACAGCTCCTGGGGATTTGGGGTTGCTCTG
GAAAACTCATTTGCACCACTGCTGTGCCTTGGAATGCTAGTTGGAGTAATAAATCTCTGGAACAGATTTG
GAATCACACGACCTGGATGGAGTGGGACAGAGAAATTAACAATTACACAAGCTTAATACACTCCTTAATT
GAAGAATCGCAAAACCAGCAAGAAAAGAATGAACAAGAATTATTGGAATTAGATAAATGGGCAAGTTTGT
GGAATTGGTTTAACATAACAAATTGGCTGTGGTATATAAAATTATTCATAATGATAGTAGGAGGCTTGGT
AGGTTTAAGAATAGTTTTTGCTGTACTTTCTATAGTGAATAGAGTTAGGCAGGGATATTCACCATTATCG
TTTCAGACCCACCTCCCAACCCCGAGGGGACCCATGCATTGCATCTCAATTAGTCAGCAACCAGGTGTGG
AAAGTCCCCAGGCTCCCCAGCAGGCAGAAGTATGCAAAGCATGCGTCTCAATTAGTCAGCAACCATAGTC
CCGCCCCTAACTCCGCCCATCCCGCCCCTAACTCCGCCCAGTTCCGCCCATTCTCCGCCCCATGGCTGAC
TAATTTTTTTTATTTATGCAGAGGCCGAGGCCGCCTCGGCCTCTGAGCTATTCCAGAAGTAGTGAGGAGG
CTTTTTTGGAGGCCTAGGCTTTTGCAAAAAGCTTTCTAGAGGTACCACCGGAGCTTACCATGACCGAGTA
CAAGCCCACGGTGCGCCTCGCCACCCGCGACGACGTCCCCAGGGCCGTACGCACCCTCGCCGCCGCGTTC
GCCGACTACCCCGCCACGCGCCACACCGTCGATCCGGACCGCCACATCGAGCGGGTCACCGAGCTGCAAG
AACTCTTCCTCACGCGCGTCGGGCTCGACATCGGCAAGGTGTGGGTCGCGGACGACGGCGCCGCCGTGGC
GGTCTGGACCACGCCGGAGAGCGTCGAAGCGGGGGCGGTGTTCGCCGAGATCGGCCCGCGCATGGCCGAG
TTGAGCGGTTCCCGGCTGGCCGCGCAGCAACAGATGGAAGGCCTCCTGGCGCCGCACCGGCCCAAGGAGC
CCGCGTGGTTCCTGGCCACCGTCGGCGTCTCGCCCGACCACCAGGGCAAGGGTCTGGGCAGCGCCGTCGT
GCTCCCCGGAGTGGAGGCGGCCGAGCGCGCCGGGGTGCCCGCCTTCCTGGAGACCTCCGCGCCCCGCAAC
CTCCCCTTCTACGAGCGGCTCGGCTTCACCGTCACCGCCGACGTCGAGGTGCCCGAAGGACCGCGCACCT
GGTGCATGACCCGCAAGCCCGGTGCCAGTTAACGAATTCTAGATCTTGAGACAAATGGCAGTATTCATCC
ACAATTTTAAAAGAAAAGGGGGGATTGGGGGGTACAGTGCAGGGGAAAGAATAGTAGACATAATAGCAAC
AGACATACAAACTAAAGAATTACAAAAACAAATTACAAAAATTCAAAATTTTCGGGTTTATTACAGGGAC
AGCAGAGATCCACTTTGGCGCCGGCTCGAGGCCTGCAGGTGCAAAGATGGATAAAGTTTTAAACAGAGAG
GAATCTTTGCAGCTAATGGACCTTCTAGGTCTTGAAAGGAGTGGGAATTGGCTCCGGTGCCCGTCAGTGG
GCAGAGCGCACATCGCCCACAGTCCCCGAGAAGTTGGGGGGAGGGGTCGGCAATTGAACCGGTGCCTAGA
GAAGGTGGCGCGGGGTAAACTGGGAAAGTGATGTCGTGTACTGGCTCCGCCTTTTTCCCGAGGGTGGGGG
AGAACCGTATATAAGTGCAGTAGTCGCCGTGAACGTTCTTTTTCGCAACGGGTTTGCCGCCAGAACACAG
GTAAGTGCCGTGTGTGGTTCCCGCGGGCCTGGCCTCTTTACGGGTTATGGCCCTTGCGTGCCTTGAATTA
CTTCCACCTGGCTGCAGTACGTGATTCTTGATCCCGAGCTTCGGGTTGGAAGTGGGTGGGAGAGTTCGAG
GCCTTGCGCTTAAGGAGCCCCTTCGCCTCGTGCTTGAGTTGAGGCCTGGCCTGGGCGCTGGGGCCGCCGC
GTGCGAATCTGGTGGCACCTTCGCGCCTGTCTCGCTGCTTTCGATAAGTCTCTAGCCATTTAAAATTTTT
GATGACCTGCTGCGACGCTTTTTTTCTGGCAAGATAGTCTTGTAAATGCGGGCCAAGATCTGCACACTGG
TATTTCGGTTTTTGGGGCCGCGGGCGGCGACGGGGCCCGTGCGTCCCAGCGCACATGTTCGGCGAGGCGG
GGCCTGCGAGCGCGGCCACCGAGAATCGGACGGGGGTAGTCTCAAGCTGGCCGGCCTGCTCTGGTGCCTG
GCCTCGCGCCGCCGTGTATCGCCCCGCCCTGGGCGGCAAGGCTGGCCCGGTCGGCACCAGTTGCGTGAGC
GGAAAGATGGCCGCTTCCCGGCCCTGCTGCAGGGAGCTCAAAATGGAGGACGCGGCGCTCGGGAGAGCGG
GCGGGTGAGTCACCCACACAAAGGAAAAGGGCCTTTCCGTCCTCAGCCGTCGCTTCATGTGACTCCACGG
AGTACCGGGCGCCGTCCAGGCACCTCGATTAGTTCTCGAGCTTTTGGAGTACGTCGTCTTTAGGTTGGGG
GGAGGGGTTTTATGCGATGGAGTTTCCCCACACTGAGTGGGTGGAGACTGAAGTTAGGCCAGCTTGGCAC
TTGATGTAATTCTCCTTGGAATTTGCCCTTTTTGAGTTTGGATCTTGGTTCATTCTCAAGCCTCAGACAG
TGGTTCAAAGTTTTTTTCTTCCATTTCAGGTGTCGTGAGGCTAGCACCGCCACCATGGAGCAGGACACTG
CCGCAGTGGCAGCCACCGTGGCAGCCGCGGATGCGACCGCCACTATCGTGGTCATAGAGGACGAGCAGCC
CGGGCCGTCCACCTCTCAGGAGGAGGGAGCGGCCGCCGCGGCCACCGAAGCCACCGCGGCCACGGAGAAG
GGCGAGAAGAAGAAGGAGAAAAACGTTTCTTCATTTCAACTCAAACTTGCTGCTAAAGCGCCTAAATCTG
AAAAGGAAATGGACCCAGAATATGAAGAGAAAATGAAAGCCGACCGAGCAAAGAGATTTGAATTTTTACT
GAAGCAGACAGAACTTTTTGCACATTTCATTCAGCCTTCAGCACAGAAATCTCCAACATCTCCACTGAAC
ATGAAATTGGGACGTCCCCGAATAAAGAAAGATGAAAAGCAGAGCTTAATTTCTGCTGGAGACTACCGCC
ATAGGCGCACAGAGCAAGAAGAAGATGAAGAGCTACTGTCTGAGAGTCGGAAAACATCTAATGTGTGTAT
TAGATTTGAGGTGTCACCTTCATATGTGAAAGGGGGGCCACTGAGAGATTATCAGATTCGAGGACTGAAT
TGGTTGATCTCTTTATATGAAAATGGAGTCAATGGCATTTTGGCTGATGAAATGGGCCTTGGGAAAACTT
TACAAACAATTGCTTTGCTTGGTTACCTGAAACACTACCGAAATATTCCTGGACCTCACATGGTTTTAGT
TCCAAAGTCTACTTTACACAACTGGATGAATGAATTTAAACGATGGGTCCCATCTCTCCGTGTCATTTGT
TTTGTCGGAGACAAGGATGCCAGAGCTGCTTTTATTCGTGATGAAATGATGCCAGGAGAGTGGGATGTTT
GCGTTACTTCTTATGAGATGGTAATTAAAGAAAAATCTGTATTCAAAAAGTTTCACTGGCGATACCTGGT
CATTGATGAAGCTCACAGAATAAAGAATGAAAAATCTAAGCTTTCAGAGATTGTTCGTGAGTTCAAGTCG
ACTAACCGCTTGCTCCTAACTGGAACACCTTTGCAGAATAACCTGCATGAACTGTGGGCCTTACTCAACT
TTTTATTGCCTGATGTCTTTAATTCTGCAGATGACTTTGATTCTTGGTTTGACACTAAAAATTGTCTTGG
TGATCAAAAACTCGTGGAAAGACTTCATGCAGTTTTAAAACCATTTTTGTTACGCCGTATAAAAACTGAT
GTAGAGAAGAGTCTGCCACCTAAAAAGGAAATAAAGATTTACTTGGGGCTGAGTAAGATGCAACGAGAAT
GGTATACAAAAATCCTGATGAAAGATATTGATGTTTTAAACTCTTCTGGCAAGATGGACAAGATGCGACT
CTTAAACATTCTGATGCAGCTTCGAAAGTGTTGTAATCATCCATATCTGTTTGATGGTGCTGAACCTGGT
CCACCTTATACCACTGATGAGCATATTGTCAGCAACAGTGGTAAAATGGTAGTTCTGGATAAACTATTGG
CCAAACTCAAAGAACAGGGTTCAAGGGTTCTCATTTTCAGCCAGATGACTCGCTTGCTGGATATTTTGGA
AGATTATTGCATGTGGCGTGGTTATGAGTATTGTCGACTGGATGGACAAACCCCGCATGAAGAAAGAGAG
GATAAATTCCTAGAAGTGGAATTTCTGGGTCAAAGGGAAGCAATAGAGGCTTTTAATGCTCCTAATAGTA
GCAAATTCATCTTTATGCTAAGTACCAGGGCTGGAGGTCTCGGAATTAACCTGGCAAGTGCTGATGTGGT
TATACTATATGATTCAGACTGGAACCCACAGGTTGATCTACAAGCTATGGATCGAGCACATCGTATTGGT
CAGAAGAAACCAGTACGTGTATTCCGTCTCATCACTGACAACACTGTTGAAGAGAGGATTGTAGAAAGAG
CTGAGATAAAACTGAGACTCGATTCAATTGTTATACAACAAGGAAGACTCATTGACCAACAGTCTAACAA
GCTGGCAAAAGAGGAAATGTTACAAATGATACGGCATGGAGCCACCCATGTTTTTGCTTCTAAAGAGAGT
GAGTTGACAGATGAAGACATTACAACTATTCTGGAAAGAGGGGAAAAGAAGACTGCAGAGATGAATGAAC
GCCTGCAAAAAATGGGAGAGTCTTCTCTAAGAAATTTTAGAATGGACATTGAACAAAGTTTATACAAATT
TGAGGGAGAAGATTATAGAGAAAAACAGAAGCTTGGCATGGTGGAATGGATTGAACCTCCTAAACGAGAA
CGCAAAGCAAACTACGCAGTGGATGCCTACTTTAGAGAGGCTTTGCGTGTCAGCGAGCCAAAGATTCCAA
AGGCTCCACGGCCTCCAAAACAGCCAAATGTTCAGGATTTTCAATTTTTCCCACCACGCTTATTTGAGCT
CCTGGAAAAGGAAATTCTTTATTATCGGAAGACAATAGGCTATAAGGTTCCAAGGAATCCTGATATCCCA
AATCCAGCTCTGGCTCAAAGAGAAGAGCAAAAAAAGATTGATGGAGCTGAACCTCTTACACCAGAAGAGA
CTGAAGAAAAGGAAAAACTTCTCACACAAGGTTTCACAAACTGGACTAAACGAGATTTTAACCAGTTTAT
TAAAGCTAATGAGAAATATGGAAGAGATGACATTGATAACATAGCTCGAGAGGTAGAGGGCAAATCCCCT
GAGGAGGTCATGGAGTATTCAGCTGTATTTTGGGAACGTTGCAATGAATTACAGGACATTGAGAAAATTA
TGGCTCAAATTGAACGTGGAGAAGCAAGAATTCAACGAAGGATCAGTATCAAGAAAGCCCTGGATGCCAA
AATTGCAAGATACAAGGCTCCATTTCATCAGTTGCGCATTCAGTATGGAACCAGCAAAGGAAAGAACTAT
ACTGAGGAAGAAGATAGATTCTTGATTTGTATGTTACACAAAATGGGCTTTGATAGAGAAAATGTATATG
AAGAATTAAGACAGTGTGTACGAAATGCTCCCCAGTTTAGATTTGACTGGTTTATCAAGTCTAGGACTGC
CATGGAATTCCAGAGACGCTGTAACACTCTGATTTCATTGATTGAGAAAGAAAATATGGAAATTGAGGAA
AGAGAGAGAGCAGAAAAGAAGAAACGGGCAACTAAAACTCCAATGTCACAGAAAAGAAAAGCAGAGTCAG
CTACTGAGAGCTCTGGAAAGAAGGATGTCAAGAAGGTGAAATCCTAGTAATGAACTAGTCCGTAACTTGA
AAGTATTTCGATTTCTTGGCTTTATATATCTTGTGGAAAGGACGAGTCGTTGCGTTTCCCGACCCTCTAA
CGCGTTAAGTCGACAATCAACCTCTGGATTACAAAATTTGTGAAAGATTGACTGGTATTCTTAACTATGT
TGCTCCTTTTACGCTATGTGGATACGCTGCTTTAATGCCTTTGTATCATGCTATTGCTTCCCGTATGGCT
TTCATTTTCTCCTCCTTGTATAAATCCTGGTTGCTGTCTCTTTATGAGGAGTTGTGGCCCGTTGTCAGGC
AACGTGGCGTGGTGTGCACTGTGTTTGCTGACGCAACCCCCACTGGTTGGGGCATTGCCACCACCTGTCA
GCTCCTTTCCGGGACTTTCGCTTTCCCCCTCCCTATTGCCACGGCGGAACTCATCGCCGCCTGCCTTGCC
CGCTGCTGGACAGGGGCTCGGCTGTTGGGCACTGACAATTCCGTGGTGTTGTCGGGGAAATCATCGTCCT
TTCCTTGGCTGCTCGCCTGTGTTGCCACCTGGATTCTGCGCGGGACGTCCTTCTGCTACGTCCCTTCGGC
CCTCAATCCAGCGGACCTTCCTTCCCGCGGCCTGCTGCCGGCTCTGCGGCCTCTTCCGCGTCTTCGCCTT
CGCCCTCAGACGAGTCGGATCTCCCTTTGGGCCGCCTCCCCGCGTCGACTTTAAGACCAATGACTTACAA
GGCAGCTGTAGATCTTAGCCACTTTTTAAAAGAAAAGGGGGGACTGGAAGGGCTAATTCACTCCCAACGA
AGACAAGATCTGCTTTTTGCTTGTACTGGGTCTCTCTGGTTAGACCAGATCTGAGCCTGGGAGCTCTCTG
GCTAACTAGGGAACCCACTGCTTAAGCCTCAATAAAGCTTGCCTTGAGTGCTTCAAGTAGTGTGTGCCCG
TCTGTTGTGTGACTCTGGTAACTAGAGATCCCTCAGACCCTTTTAGTCAGTGTGGAAAATCTCTAGCAGT
ACGTATAGTAGTTCATGTCATCTTATTATTCAGTATTTATAACTTGCAAAGAAATGAATATCAGAGAGTG
AGAGGAACTTGTTTATTGCAGCTTATAATGGTTACAAATAAAGCAATAGCATCACAAATTTCACAAATAA
AGCATTTTTTTCACTGCATTCTAGTTGTGGTTTGTCCAAACTCATCAATGTATCTTATCATGTCTGGCTC
TAGCTATCCCGCCCCTAACTCCGCCCATCCCGCCCCTAACTCCGCCCAGTTCCGCCCATTCTCCGCCCCA
TGGCTGACTAATTTTTTTTATTTATGCAGAGGCCGAGGCCGCCTCGGCCTCTGAGCTATTCCAGAAGTAG
TGAGGAGGCTTTTTTGGAGGCCTAGGGACGTACCCAATTCGCCCTATAGTGAGTCGTATTACGCGCGCTC
ACTGGCCGTCGTTTTACAACGTCGTGACTGGGAAAACCCTGGCGTTACCCAACTTAATCGCCTTGCAGCA
CATCCCCCTTTCGCCAGCTGGCGTAATAGCGAAGAGGCCCGCACCGATCGCCCTTCCCAACAGTTGCGCA
GCCTGAATGGCGAATGGG
[124 nt withheld, positions 8909-9032]
C
[91 nt withheld, positions 9034-9124]
A
[49 nt withheld, positions 9126-9174]
CCTTTGACGTTGGAGTCCACGTTCTTT
[37 nt withheld, positions 9202-9238]
ACCCTATCTCGGTCTATTCTTTTGATTTATAAGGGATTTTGCCGATTTCGGCCTATTGGTTAAAAAATGA
GCTGATTTAACAAAAATTTAACGCGAATTTTAACAAAATATTAACGCTTACAATTTAGGTGGCACTTTTC
GGGGAAATGTGCGCGGAACCCCTATTTGTTTATTTTTCTAAATACATTCAAATATGTATCCGCTCATGAG
ACAATAACCCTGATAAATGCTTCAATAATATTGAAAAAGGAAGAGTATGAGTATTCAACATTTCCGTGTC
GCCCTTATTCCCTTTTTTGCGGCATTTTGCCTTCCTGTTTTTGCTCACCCAGAAACGCTGGTGAAAGTAA
AAGATGCTGAAGATCAGTTGGGTGCACGAGTGGGTTACATCGAACTGGATCTCAACAGCGGTAAGATCCT
TGAGAGTTTTCGCCCCGAAGAACGTTTTCCAATGATGAGCACTTTTAAAGTTCTGCTATGTGGCGCGGTA
TTATCCCGTATTGACGCCGGGCAAGAGCAACTCGGTCGCCGCATACACTATTCTCAGAATGACTTGGTTG
AGTACTCACCAGTCACAGAAAAGCATCTTACGGATGGCATGACAGTAAGAGAATTATGCAGTGCTGCCAT
AACCATGAGTGATAACACTGCGGCCAACTTACTTCTGACAACGATCGGAGGACCGAAGGAGCTAACCGCT
TTTTTGCACAACATGGGGGATCATGTAACTCGCCTTGATCGTTGGGAACCGGAGCTGAATGAAGCCATAC
CAAACGACGAGCGTGACACCACGATGCCTGTAGCAATGGCAACAACGTTGCGCAAACTATTAACTGGCGA
ACTACTTACTCTAGCTTCCCGGCAACAATTAATAGACTGGATGGAGGCGGATAAAGTTGCAGGACCACTT
CTGCGCTCGGCCCTTCCGGCTGGCTGGTTTATTGCTGATAAATCTGGAGCCGGTGAGCGTGGGTCTCGCG
GTATCATTGCAGCACTGGGGCCAGATGGTAAGCCCTCCCGTATCGTAGTTATCTACACGACGGGGAGTCA
GGCAACTATGGATGAACGAAATAGACAGATCGCTGAGATAGGTGCCTCACTGATTAAGCATTGGTAACTG
TCAGACCAAGTTTACTCATATATACTTTAGATTGATTTAAAACTTCATTTTTAATTTAAAAGGATCTAGG
TGAAGATCCTTTTTGATAATCTCATGACCAAAATCCCTTAACGTGAGTTTTCGTTCCACTGAGCGTCAGA
CCCCGTAGAAAAGATCAAAGGATCTTCTTGAGATCCTTTTTTTCTGCGCGTAATCTGCTGCTTGCAAACA
AAAAAACCACCGCTACCAGCGGTGGTTTGTTTGCCGGATCAAGAGCTACCAACTCTTTTTCCGAAGGTAA
CTGGCTTCAGCAGAGCGCAGATACCAAATACTGTTCTTCTAGTGTAGCCGTAGTTAGGCCACCACTTCAA
GAACTCTGTAGCACCGCCTACATACCTCGCTCTGCTAATCCTGTTACCAGTGGCTGCTGCCAGTGGCGAT
AAGTCGTGTCTTACCGGGTTGGACTCAAGACGATAGTTACCGGATAAGGCGCAGCGGTCGGGCTGAACGG
GGGGTTCGTGCACACAGCCCAGCTTGGAGCGAACGACCTACACCGAACTGAGATACCTACAGCGTGAGCT
ATGAGAAAGCGCCACGCTTCCCGAAGGGAGAAAGGCGGACAGGTATCCGGTAAGCGGCAGGGTCGGAACA
GGAGAGCGCACGAGGGAGCTTCCAGGGGGAAACGCCTGGTATCTTTATAGTCCTGTCGGGTTTCGCCACC
TCTGACTTGAGCGTCGATTTTTGTGATGCTCGTCAGGGGGGCGGAGCCTATGGAAAAACGCCAGCAACGC
GGCCTTTTTACGGTTCCTGGCCTTTTGCTGGCCTTTTGCTCACATGTTCTTTCCTGCGTTATCCCCTGAT
TCTGTGGATAACCGTATTACCGCCTTTGAGTGAGCTGATACCGCTCGCCGCAGCCGAACGACCGAGCGCA
GCGAGTCAGTGAGCGAGGAAGCGGAAGAGCGCCCAATACGCAAACCGCCTCTCCCCGCGCGTTGGCCGAT
TCATTAATGCAGCTGGCACGACAGGTTTCCCGACTGGAAAGCGGGCAGTGAGCGCAACGCAATTAATGTG
AGTTAGCTCACTCATTAGGCACCCCAGGCTTTACACTTTATGCTTCCGGCTCGTATGTTGTGTGGAATTG
TGAGCGGATAACAATTTCACACAGGAAACAGCTATGACCATGATTACGCCAAGCGCGCAATTAACCCTCA
CTAAAGGGAACAAAAGCTGGAGCTGCAAGC
