>Addgene plasmid #143697 | TFORF0377 | depositor partial sequence | sequence record 283221 | Insert
ACCGCCACCATGGAGCAGGACACTGCCGCAGTGGCAGCCACCGTGGCAGCCGCGGATGCGACCGCCACTA
TCGTGGTCATAGAGGACGAGCAGCCCGGGCCGTCCACCTCTCAGGAGGAGGGAGCGGCCGCCGCGGCCAC
CGAAGCCACCGCGGCCACGGAGAAGGGCGAGAAGAAGAAGGAGAAAAACGTTTCTTCATTTCAACTCAAA
CTTGCTGCTAAAGCGCCTAAATCTGAAAAGGAAATGGACCCAGAATATGAAGAGAAAATGAAAGCCGACC
GAGCAAAGAGATTTGAATTTTTACTGAAGCAGACAGAACTTTTTGCACATTTCATTCAGCCTTCAGCACA
GAAATCTCCAACATCTCCACTGAACATGAAATTGGGACGTCCCCGAATAAAGAAAGATGAAAAGCAGAGC
TTAATTTCTGCTGGAGACTACCGCCATAGGCGCACAGAGCAAGAAGAAGATGAAGAGCTACTGTCTGAGA
GTCGGAAAACATCTAATGTGTGTATTAGATTTGAGGTGTCACCTTCATATGTGAAAGGGGGGCCACTGAG
AGATTATCAGATTCGAGGACTGAATTGGTTGATCTCTTTATATGAAAATGGAGTCAATGGCATTTTGGCT
GATGAAATGGGCCTTGGGAAAACTTTACAAACAATTGCTTTGCTTGGTTACCTGAAACACTACCGAAATA
TTCCTGGACCTCACATGGTTTTAGTTCCAAAGTCTACTTTACACAACTGGATGAATGAATTTAAACGATG
GGTCCCATCTCTCCGTGTCATTTGTTTTGTCGGAGACAAGGATGCCAGAGCTGCTTTTATTCGTGATGAA
ATGATGCCAGGAGAGTGGGATGTTTGCGTTACTTCTTATGAGATGGTAATTAAAGAAAAATCTGTATTCA
AAAAGTTTCACTGGCGATACCTGGTCATTGATGAAGCTCACAGAATAAAGAATGAAAAATCTAAGCTTTC
AGAGATTGTTCGTGAGTTCAAGTCGACTAACCGCTTGCTCCTAACTGGAACACCTTTGCAGAATAACCTG
CATGAACTGTGGGCCTTACTCAACTTTTTATTGCCTGATGTCTTTAATTCTGCAGATGACTTTGATTCTT
GGTTTGACACTAAAAATTGTCTTGGTGATCAAAAACTCGTGGAAAGACTTCATGCAGTTTTAAAACCATT
TTTGTTACGCCGTATAAAAACTGATGTAGAGAAGAGTCTGCCACCTAAAAAGGAAATAAAGATTTACTTG
GGGCTGAGTAAGATGCAACGAGAATGGTATACAAAAATCCTGATGAAAGATATTGATGTTTTAAACTCTT
CTGGCAAGATGGACAAGATGCGACTCTTAAACATTCTGATGCAGCTTCGAAAGTGTTGTAATCATCCATA
TCTGTTTGATGGTGCTGAACCTGGTCCACCTTATACCACTGATGAGCATATTGTCAGCAACAGTGGTAAA
ATGGTAGTTCTGGATAAACTATTGGCCAAACTCAAAGAACAGGGTTCAAGGGTTCTCATTTTCAGCCAGA
TGACTCGCTTGCTGGATATTTTGGAAGATTATTGCATGTGGCGTGGTTATGAGTATTGTCGACTGGATGG
ACAAACCCCGCATGAAGAAAGAGAGGATAAATTCCTAGAAGTGGAATTTCTGGGTCAAAGGGAAGCAATA
GAGGCTTTTAATGCTCCTAATAGTAGCAAATTCATCTTTATGCTAAGTACCAGGGCTGGAGGTCTCGGAA
TTAACCTGGCAAGTGCTGATGTGGTTATACTATATGATTCAGACTGGAACCCACAGGTTGATCTACAAGC
TATGGATCGAGCACATCGTATTGGTCAGAAGAAACCAGTACGTGTATTCCGTCTCATCACTGACAACACT
GTTGAAGAGAGGATTGTAGAAAGAGCTGAGATAAAACTGAGACTCGATTCAATTGTTATACAACAAGGAA
GACTCATTGACCAACAGTCTAACAAGCTGGCAAAAGAGGAAATGTTACAAATGATACGGCATGGAGCCAC
CCATGTTTTTGCTTCTAAAGAGAGTGAGTTGACAGATGAAGACATTACAACTATTCTGGAAAGAGGGGAA
AAGAAGACTGCAGAGATGAATGAACGCCTGCAAAAAATGGGAGAGTCTTCTCTAAGAAATTTTAGAATGG
ACATTGAACAAAGTTTATACAAATTTGAGGGAGAAGATTATAGAGAAAAACAGAAGCTTGGCATGGTGGA
ATGGATTGAACCTCCTAAACGAGAACGCAAAGCAAACTACGCAGTGGATGCCTACTTTAGAGAGGCTTTG
CGTGTCAGCGAGCCAAAGATTCCAAAGGCTCCACGGCCTCCAAAACAGCCAAATGTTCAGGATTTTCAAT
TTTTCCCACCACGCTTATTTGAGCTCCTGGAAAAGGAAATTCTTTATTATCGGAAGACAATAGGCTATAA
GGTTCCAAGGAATCCTGATATCCCAAATCCAGCTCTGGCTCAAAGAGAAGAGCAAAAAAAGATTGATGGA
GCTGAACCTCTTACACCAGAAGAGACTGAAGAAAAGGAAAAACTTCTCACACAAGGTTTCACAAACTGGA
CTAAACGAGATTTTAACCAGTTTATTAAAGCTAATGAGAAATATGGAAGAGATGACATTGATAACATAGC
TCGAGAGGTAGAGGGCAAATCCCCTGAGGAGGTCATGGAGTATTCAGCTGTATTTTGGGAACGTTGCAAT
GAATTACAGGACATTGAGAAAATTATGGCTCAAATTGAACGTGGAGAAGCAAGAATTCAACGAAGGATCA
GTATCAAGAAAGCCCTGGATGCCAAAATTGCAAGATACAAGGCTCCATTTCATCAGTTGCGCATTCAGTA
TGGAACCAGCAAAGGAAAGAACTATACTGAGGAAGAAGATAGATTCTTGATTTGTATGTTACACAAAATG
GGCTTTGATAGAGAAAATGTATATGAAGAATTAAGACAGTGTGTACGAAATGCTCCCCAGTTTAGATTTG
ACTGGTTTATCAAGTCTAGGACTGCCATGGAATTCCAGAGACGCTGTAACACTCTGATTTCATTGATTGA
GAAAGAAAATATGGAAATTGAGGAAAGAGAGAGAGCAGAAAAGAAGAAACGGGCAACTAAAACTCCAATG
TCACAGAAAAGAAAAGCAGAGTCAGCTACTGAGAGCTCTGGAAAGAAGGATGTCAAGAAGGTGAAATCCT
AGTAATGAACTAGTCCGTAACTTGAAAGTATTTCGATTTCTTGGCTTTATATATCTTGTGGAAAGGACGA
GTCGTTGCGTTTCCCGACCCTCTA
