>Addgene plasmid #143697 | TFORF0377 | depositor partial sequence | sequence record 283222 | Barcode
GTCGTTGCGTTTCCCGACCCTCTA
